>Addgene plasmid #140847 | pLz54_polyPro_polar | depositor full sequence | sequence record 273758 | pLz54_polyPro_polar sequence 4949 bps
CGAAAATGACCCAGAGCGCTGCCGGCACCTGTCCTACGAGTTGCATGATAAAGAAGACAGTCATAAGTGC
GGCGACGATAGTCATGCCCCGCGCCCACCGGAAGGAGCTGACTGGGTTGAAGGCTCTCAAGGGCATCGGT
CGACGCTCTCCCTTATGCGACTCCTGCATTAGGAAGCAGCCCAGTAGTAGGTTGAGGCCGTTGAGCACCG
CCGCCGCAAGGAATGGTGCATGCAAGGAGATGGCGCCCAACAGTCCCCCGGCCACGGGGCCTGCCACCAT
ACCCACGCCGAAACAAGCGCTCATGAGCCCGAAGTGGCGAGCCCGATCTTCCCCATCGGTGATGTCGGCG
ATATAGGCGCCAGCAACCGCACCTGTGGCGCCGGTGATGCCGGCCACGATGCGTCCGGCGTAGAGGATCG
AGATCTCGATCCCGCGAAATTAATACGACTCACTATAGGGACACCACAACGGTTTCCCTCTAGAAATAAT
TTTGTTTAACTTTAAGAAGGAGATATACCATGTCCTGGAAGCACCATCACCATCACCATGAAAACCTGTA
CTTCCAGTCCGCAGCTGTTGGTGGGGGATCTGGAGGTGGGTCTGGTGGACCTCCCCCGCCTCCACCGCCA
CCGCCAGCTCCTGCACCTGCGCCTGCTCCTCCGCCACCCCCTCCACCGCCACCTGCTCCTGCTCCTGCTC
CGGCACCACCACCTCCGCCTCCGCCACCTGGAGGTGGATCAGGAGGTGGTTCAGGTGGAGGAGGGACAGG
GTCCACAGGATCCGGATCGTCGTCTTCCGGCTCCGGAACATCTGGGACAGGCGGTGGCGGTAGCGGAGGT
GGTAGTGGTGGAAGCGGTTAAGCGGTTAAGATCCGGCTGCTAACAAAGCCCGAAAGGAAGCTGAGTTGGC
TGCTGCCACCGCTGAGCAATAACTAGCATAACCCCTTGGGGCCTCTAAACGGGTCTTGAGGGGTTTTTTG
CTGAAAGGAGGAACTATATCCGGATATCCACAGGACGGGTGTGGTCGCCATGATCGCGTAGTCGATAGTG
GCTCCAAGTAGCGAAGCGAGCAGGACTGGGCGGCGGCCAAAGCGGTCGGACAGTGCTCCGAGAACGGGTG
CGCATAGAAATTGCATCAACGCATATAGCGCTAGCAGCACGCCATAGTGACTGGCGATGCTGTCGGAATG
GACGATATCCCGCAAGAGGCCCGGCAGTACCGGCATAACCAAGCCTATGCCTACAGCATCCAGGGTGACG
GTGCCGAGGATGACGATGAGCGCATTGTTAGATTTCATACACGGTGCCTGACTGCGTTAGCAATTTAACT
GTGATAAACTACCGCATTAAAGCTTATCGATGATAAGCTGTCAAACATGAGAATTCTTGAAGACGAAAGG
GCCTCGTGATACGCCTATTTTTATAGGTTAATGTCATGATAATAATGGTTTCTTAGACGTCAGGTGGCAC
TTTTCGGGGAAATGTGCGCGGAACCCCTATTTGTTTATTTTTCTAAATACATTCAAATATGTATCCGCTC
ATGAGACAATAACCCTGATAAATGCTTCAATAATATTGAAAAAGGAAGAGTATGAGTATTCAACATTTCC
GTGTCGCCCTTATTCCCTTTTTTGCGGCATTTTGCCTTCCTGTTTTTGCTCACCCAGAAACGCTGGTGAA
AGTAAAAGATGCTGAAGATCAGTTGGGTGCACGAGTGGGTTACATCGAACTGGATCTCAACAGCGGTAAG
ATCCTTGAGAGTTTTCGCCCCGAAGAACGTTTTCCAATGATGAGCACTTTTAAAGTTCTGCTATGTGGCG
CGGTATTATCCCGTGTTGACGCCGGGCAAGAGCAACTCGGTCGCCGCATACACTATTCTCAGAATGACTT
GGTTGAGTACTCACCAGTCACAGAAAAGCATCTTACGGATGGCATGACAGTAAGAGAATTATGCAGTGCT
GCCATAACCATGAGTGATAACACTGCGGCCAACTTACTTCTGACAACGATCGGAGGACCGAAGGAGCTAA
CCGCTTTTTTGCACAACATGGGGGATCATGTAACTCGCCTTGATCGTTGGGAACCGGAGCTGAATGAAGC
CATACCAAACGACGAGCGTGACACCACGATGCCTGCAGCAATGGCAACAACGTTGCGCAAACTATTAACT
GGCGAACTACTTACTCTAGCTTCCCGGCAACAATTAATAGACTGGATGGAGGCGGATAAAGTTGCAGGAC
CACTTCTGCGCTCGGCCCTTCCGGCTGGCTGGTTTATTGCTGATAAATCTGGAGCCGGTGAGCGTGGCTC
TCGCGGTATCATTGCAGCACTGGGGCCAGATGGTAAGCCCTCCCGTATCGTAGTTATCTACACGACGGGG
AGTCAGGCAACTATGGATGAACGAAATAGACAGATCGCTGAGATAGGTGCCTCACTGATTAAGCATTGGT
AACTGTCAGACCAAGTTTACTCATATATACTTTAGATTGATTTAAAACTTCATTTTTAATTTAAAAGGAT
CTAGGTGAAGATCCTTTTTGATAATCTCATGACCAAAATCCCTTAACGTGAGTTTTCGTTCCACTGAGCG
TCAGACCCCGTAGAAAAGATCAAAGGATCTTCTTGAGATCCTTTTTTTCTGCGCGTAATCTGCTGCTTGC
AAACAAAAAAACCACCGCTACCAGCGGTGGTTTGTTTGCCGGATCAAGAGCTACCAACTCTTTTTCCGAA
GGTAACTGGCTTCAGCAGAGCGCAGATACCAAATACTGTCCTTCTAGTGTAGCCGTAGTTAGGCCACCAC
TTCAAGAACTCTGTAGCACCGCCTACATACCTCGCTCTGCTAATCCTGTTACCAGTGGCTGCTGCCAGTG
GCGATAAGTCGTGTCTTACCGGGTTGGACTCAAGACGATAGTTACCGGATAAGGCGCAGCGGTCGGGCTG
AACGGGGGGTTCGTGCACACAGCCCAGCTTGGAGCGAACGACCTACACCGAACTGAGATACCTACAGCGT
GAGCTATGAGAAAGCGCCACGCTTCCCGAAGGGAGAAAGGCGGACAGGTATCCGGTAAGCGGCAGGGTCG
GAACAGGAGAGCGCACGAGGGAGCTTCCAGGGGGAAACGCCTGGTATCTTTATAGTCCTGTCGGGTTTCG
CCACCTCTGACTTGAGCGTCGATTTTTGTGATGCTCGTCAGGGGGGCGGAGCCTATGGAAAAACGCCAGC
AACGCGGCCTTTTTACGGTTCCTGGCCTTTTGCTGGCCTTTTGCTCACATGTTCTTTCCTGCGTTATCCC
CTGATTCTGTGGATAACCGTATTACCGCCTTTGAGTGAGCTGATACCGCTCGCCGCAGCCGAACGACCGA
GCGCAGCGAGTCAGTGAGCGAGGAAGCGGAAGAGCGCCTGATGCGGTATTTTCTCCTTACGCATCTGTGC
GGTATTTCACACCGCAATGGTGCACTCTCAGTACAATCTGCTCTGATGCCGCATAGTTAAGCCAGTATAC
ACTCCGCTATCGCTACGTGACTGGGTCATGGCTGCGCCCCGACACCCGCCAACACCCGCTGACGCGCCCT
GACGGGCTTGTCTGCTCCCGGCATCCGCTTACAGACAAGCTGTGACCGCCTCCGGGAGCTGCATGTGTCA
GAGGTTTTCACCGTCATCACCGAAACGCGCGAGGCAGCTGCGGTAAAGCTCATCAGCGTGGTCGTGAAGC
GATTCACAGATGTCTGCCTGTTCATCCGCGTCCAGCTCGTTGAGTTTCTCCAGAAGCGTTAATGTCTGGC
TTCTGATAAAGCGGGCCATGTTAAGGGCGGTTTTTTCCTGTTTGGTCACTGATGCCTCCGTGTAAGGGGG
ATTTCTGTTCATGGGGGTAATGATACCGATGAAACGAGAGAGGATGCTCACGATACGGGTTACTGATGAT
GAACATGCCCGGTTACTGGAACGTTGTGAGGGTAAACAACTGGCGGTATGGATGCGGCGGGACCAGAGAA
AAATCACTCAGGGTCAATGCCAGCGCTTCGTTAATACAGATGTAGGTGTTCCACAGGGTAGCCAGCAGCA
TCCTGCGATGCAGATCCGGAACATAATGGTGCAGGGCGCTGACTTCCGCGTTTCCAGACTTTACGAAACA
CGGAAACCGAAGACCATTCATGTTGTTGCTCAGGTCGCAGACGTTTTGCAGCAGCAGTCGCTTCACGTTC
GCTCGCGTATCGGTGATTCATTCTGCTAACCAGTAAGGCAACCCCGCCAGCCTAGCCGGGTCCTCAACGA
CAGGAGCACGATCATGCGCACCCGTGGCCAGGACCCAACGCTGCCCGAGATGCGCCGCGTGCGGCTGCTG
GAGATGGCGGACGCGATGGATATGTTCTGCCAAGGGTTGGTTTGCGCATTCACAGTTCTCCGCAAGAATT
GATTGGCTCCAATTCTTGGAGTGGTGAATCCGTTAGCGAGGTGCCGCCGGCTTCCATTCAGGTCGAGGTG
GCCCGGCTCCATGCACCGCGACGCAACGCGGGGAGGCAGACAAGGTATAGGGCGGCGCCTACAATCCATG
CCAACCCGTTCCATGTGCTCGCCGAGGCGGCATAAATCGCCGTGACGATCAGCGGTCCAGTGATCGAAGT
TAGGCTGGTAAGAGCCGCGAGCGATCCTTGAAGCTGTCCCTGATGGTCGTCATCTACCTGCCTGGACAGC
ATGGCCTGCAACGCGGGCATCCCGATGCCGCCGGAAGCGAGAAGAATCATAATGGGGAAGGCCATCCAGC
CTCGCGTCGCGAACGCCAGCAAGACGTAGCCCAGCGCGTCGGCCGCCATGCCGGCGATAATGGCCTGCTT
CTCGCCGAAACGTTTGGTGGCGGGACCAGTGACGAAGGCTTGAGCGAGGGCGTGCAAGATTCCGAATACC
GCAAGCGACAGGCCGATCATCGTCGCGCTCCAGCGAAAGCGGTCCTCGC
Features (pLannotate 1.2.2; 15 found; start..end, strand, type, name):
    441..459     +  promoter       T7 promoter: promoter for bacteriophage T7 RNA polymerase
    491..513     +  RBS            RBS: efficient ribosome binding site from bacteriophage T7 gene 10 (Olins and Rangwala, 1989)
    532..549     +  CDS            6xHis: 6xHis affinity tag
    550..567     +  CDS            TEV site (fragment): tobacco etch virus (TEV) protease recognition and cleavage site
    876..925     +  CDS            SET1 (fragment): solubility-enhancement tag derived from T7 phage gene 10B
    933..980     +  terminator     T7 terminator: transcription terminator for bacteriophage T7 RNA polymerase
   1006..1298    -  CDS            TcR (fragment): tetracycline efflux protein; tet; confers resistance to tetracycline
   1346..1374    -  promoter       tet promoter: E. coli promoter for tetracycline efflux protein gene
   1487..1591    +  promoter       AmpR promoter: bla
   1592..2449    +  CDS            bla: BLAT_ECOLX - Experimental evidence at protein level: Swiss-Prot protein existence level 1. TEM-type are the most prevalent beta-lactamases in enterobacteria; they hydrolyze the beta-lactam bond in susceptible beta-lactam antibiotics, thus conferring resistance to penicillins and cephalosporins. TEM-3 and TEM-4 are capable of hydrolyzing cefotaxime and ceftazidime. TEM-5 is capable of hydrolyzing ceftazidime. TEM-6 is capable of hydrolyzing ceftazidime and aztreonam. TEM-8/CAZ-2, TEM- 16/CAZ-7 and TEM-24/CAZ-6 are markedly active against ceftazidime. IRT- 4 shows resistance to beta-lactamase in
   2623..3211    +  rep_origin     ori: high-copy-number ColE1/pMB1/pBR322/pUC origin of replication
   3397..3536    -  misc_feature   bom: basis of mobility region from pBR322
   3638..3829    -  CDS            rop: Rop protein, which maintains plasmids at low copy number; rop
   3846..4226    +  CDS            YPB1_ECOLX: Protein predicted: Swiss-Prot protein existence level 4. From Escherichia coli.
   4468..419     -  CDS            TcR (fragment) (across the origin): tetracycline efflux protein; tet; confers resistance to tetracycline
