>Addgene plasmid #140847 | pLz54_polyPro_polar | addgene full sequence | sequence record 298029 | Addgene NGS Result
CGCCACCGCCAGCTCCTGCACCTGCGCCTGCTCCTCCGCCACCCCCTCCACCGCCACCTGCTCCTGCTCC
TGCTCCGGCACCACCACCTCCGCCTCCGCCACCTGGAGGTGGATCAGGAGGTGGTTCAGGTGGAGGAGGG
ACAGGGTCCACAGGATCCGGATCGTCGTCTTCCGGCTCCGGAACATCTGGGACAGGCGGTGGCGGTAGCG
GAGGTGGTAGTGGTGGAAGCGGTTAAGCGGTTAAGATCCGGCTGCTAACAAAGCCCGAAAGGAAGCTGAG
TTGGCTGCTGCCACCGCTGAGCAATAACTAGCATAACCCCTTGGGGCCTCTAAACGGGTCTTGAGGGGTT
TTTTGCTGAAAGGAGGAACTATATCCGGATATCCACAGGACGGGTGTGGTCGCCATGATCGCGTAGTCGA
TAGTGGCTCCAAGTAGCGAAGCGAGCAGGACTGGGCGGCGGCCAAAGCGGTCGGACAGTGCTCCGAGAAC
GGGTGCGCATAGAAATTGCATCAACGCATATAGCGCTAGCAGCACGCCATAGTGACTGGCGATGCTGTCG
GAATGGACGATATCCCGCAAGAGGCCCGGCAGTACCGGCATAACCAAGCCTATGCCTACAGCATCCAGGG
TGACGGTGCCGAGGATGACGATGAGCGCATTGTTAGATTTCATACACGGTGCCTGACTGCGTTAGCAATT
TAACTGTGATAAACTACCGCATTAAAGCTTATCGATGATAAGCTGTCAAACATGAGAATTCTTGAAGACG
AAAGGGCCTCGTGATACGCCTATTTTTATAGGTTAATGTCATGATAATAATGGTTTCTTAGACGTCAGGT
GGCACTTTTCGGGGAAATGTGCGCGGAACCCCTATTTGTTTATTTTTCTAAATACATTCAAATATGTATC
CGCTCATGAGACAATAACCCTGATAAATGCTTCAATAATATTGAAAAAGGAAGAGTATGAGTATTCAACA
TTTCCGTGTCGCCCTTATTCCCTTTTTTGCGGCATTTTGCCTTCCTGTTTTTGCTCACCCAGAAACGCTG
GTGAAAGTAAAAGATGCTGAAGATCAGTTGGGTGCACGAGTGGGTTACATCGAACTGGATCTCAACAGCG
GTAAGATCCTTGAGAGTTTTCGCCCCGAAGAACGTTTTCCAATGATGAGCACTTTTAAAGTTCTGCTATG
TGGCGCGGTATTATCCCGTGTTGACGCCGGGCAAGAGCAACTCGGTCGCCGCATACACTATTCTCAGAAT
GACTTGGTTGAGTACTCACCAGTCACAGAAAAGCATCTTACGGATGGCATGACAGTAAGAGAATTATGCA
GTGCTGCCATAACCATGAGTGATAACACTGCGGCCAACTTACTTCTGACAACGATCGGAGGACCGAAGGA
GCTAACCGCTTTTTTGCACAACATGGGGGATCATGTAACTCGCCTTGATCGTTGGGAACCGGAGCTGAAT
GAAGCCATACCAAACGACGAGCGTGACACCACGATGCCTGCAGCAATGGCAACAACGTTGCGCAAACTAT
TAACTGGCGAACTACTTACTCTAGCTTCCCGGCAACAATTAATAGACTGGATGGAGGCGGATAAAGTTGC
AGGACCACTTCTGCGCTCGGCCCTTCCGGCTGGCTGGTTTATTGCTGATAAATCTGGAGCCGGTGAGCGT
GGCTCTCGCGGTATCATTGCAGCACTGGGGCCAGATGGTAAGCCCTCCCGTATCGTAGTTATCTACACGA
CGGGGAGTCAGGCAACTATGGATGAACGAAATAGACAGATCGCTGAGATAGGTGCCTCACTGATTAAGCA
TTGGTAACTGTCAGACCAAGTTTACTCATATATACTTTAGATTGATTTAAAACTTCATTTTTAATTTAAA
AGGATCTAGGTGAAGATCCTTTTTGATAATCTCATGACCAAAATCCCTTAACGTGAGTTTTCGTTCCACT
GAGCGTCAGACCCCGTAGAAAAGATCAAAGGATCTTCTTGAGATCCTTTTTTTCTGCGCGTAATCTGCTG
CTTGCAAACAAAAAAACCACCGCTACCAGCGGTGGTTTGTTTGCCGGATCAAGAGCTACCAACTCTTTTT
CCGAAGGTAACTGGCTTCAGCAGAGCGCAGATACCAAATACTGTCCTTCTAGTGTAGCCGTAGTTAGGCC
ACCACTTCAAGAACTCTGTAGCACCGCCTACATACCTCGCTCTGCTAATCCTGTTACCAGTGGCTGCTGC
CAGTGGCGATAAGTCGTGTCTTACCGGGTTGGACTCAAGACGATAGTTACCGGATAAGGCGCAGCGGTCG
GGCTGAACGGGGGGTTCGTGCACACAGCCCAGCTTGGAGCGAACGACCTACACCGAACTGAGATACCTAC
AGCGTGAGCTATGAGAAAGCGCCACGCTTCCCGAAGGGAGAAAGGCGGACAGGTATCCGGTAAGCGGCAG
GGTCGGAACAGGAGAGCGCACGAGGGAGCTTCCAGGGGGAAACGCCTGGTATCTTTATAGTCCTGTCGGG
TTTCGCCACCTCTGACTTGAGCGTCGATTTTTGTGATGCTCGTCAGGGGGGCGGAGCCTATGGAAAAACG
CCAGCAACGCGGCCTTTTTACGGTTCCTGGCCTTTTGCTGGCCTTTTGCTCACATGTTCTTTCCTGCGTT
ATCCCCTGATTCTGTGGATAACCGTATTACCGCCTTTGAGTGAGCTGATACCGCTCGCCGCAGCCGAACG
ACCGAGCGCAGCGAGTCAGTGAGCGAGGAAGCGGAAGAGCGCCTGATGCGGTATTTTCTCCTTACGCATC
TGTGCGGTATTTCACACCGCAATGGTGCACTCTCAGTACAATCTGCTCTGATGCCGCATAGTTAAGCCAG
TATACACTCCGCTATCGCTACGTGACTGGGTCATGGCTGCGCCCCGACACCCGCCAACACCCGCTGACGC
GCCCTGACGGGCTTGTCTGCTCCCGGCATCCGCTTACAGACAAGCTGTGACCGCCTCCGGGAGCTGCATG
TGTCAGAGGTTTTCACCGTCATCACCGAAACGCGCGAGGCAGCTGCGGTAAAGCTCATCAGCGTGGTCGT
GAAGCGATTCACAGATGTCTGCCTGTTCATCCGCGTCCAGCTCGTTGAGTTTCTCCAGAAGCGTTAATGT
CTGGCTTCTGATAAAGCGGGCCATGTTAAGGGCGGTTTTTTCCTGTTTGGTCACTGATGCCTCCGTGTAA
GGGGGATTTCTGTTCATGGGGGTAATGATACCGATGAAACGAGAGAGGATGCTCACGATACGGGTTACTG
ATGATGAACATGCCCGGTTACTGGAACGTTGTGAGGGTAAACAACTGGCGGTATGGATGCGGCGGGACCA
GAGAAAAATCACTCAGGGTCAATGCCAGCGCTTCGTTAATACAGATGTAGGTGTTCCACAGGGTAGCCAG
CAGCATCCTGCGATGCAGATCCGGAACATAATGGTGCAGGGCGCTGACTTCCGCGTTTCCAGACTTTACG
AAACACGGAAACCGAAGACCATTCATGTTGTTGCTCAGGTCGCAGACGTTTTGCAGCAGCAGTCGCTTCA
CGTTCGCTCGCGTATCGGTGATTCATTCTGCTAACCAGTAAGGCAACCCCGCCAGCCTAGCCGGGTCCTC
AACGACAGGAGCACGATCATGCGCACCCGTGGCCAGGACCCAACGCTGCCCGAGATGCGCCGCGTGCGGC
TGCTGGAGATGGCGGACGCGATGGATATGTTCTGCCAAGGGTTGGTTTGCGCATTCACAGTTCTCCGCAA
GAATTGATTGGCTCCAATTCTTGGAGTGGTGAATCCGTTAGCGAGGTGCCGCCGGCTTCCATTCAGGTCG
AGGTGGCCCGGCTCCATGCACCGCGACGCAACGCGGGGAGGCAGACAAGGTATAGGGCGGCGCCTACAAT
CCATGCCAACCCGTTCCATGTGCTCGCCGAGGCGGCATAAATCGCCGTGACGATCAGCGGTCCAATGATC
GAAGTTAGGCTGGTAAGAGCCGCGAGCGATCCTTGAAGCTGTCCCTGATGGTCGTCATCTACCTGCCTGG
ACAGCATGGCCTGCAACGCGGGCATCCCGATGCCGCCGGAAGCGAGAAGAATCATAATGGGGAAGGCCAT
CCAGCCTCGCGTCGCGAACGCCAGCAAGACGTAGCCCAGCGCGTCGGCCGCCATGCCGGCGATAATGGCC
TGCTTCTCGCCGAAACGTTTGGTGGCGGGACCAGTGACGAAGGCTTGAGCGAGGGCGTGCAAGATTCCGA
ATACCGCAAGCGACAGGCCGATCATCGTCGCGCTCCAGCGAAAGCGGTCCTCGCCGAAAATGACCCAGAG
CGCTGCCGGCACCTGTCCTACGAGTTGCATGATAAAGAAGACAGTCATAAGTGCGGCGACGATAGTCATG
CCCCGCGCCCACCGGAAGGAGCTGACTGGGTTGAAGGCTCTCAAGGGCATCGGTCGACGCTCTCCCTTAT
GCGACTCCTGCATTAGGAAGCAGCCCAGTAGTAGGTTGAGGCCGTTGAGCACCGCCGCCGCAAGGAATGG
TGCATGCAAGGAGATGGCGCCCAACAGTCCCCCGGCCACGGGGCCTGCCACCATACCCACGCCGAAACAA
GCGCTCATGAGCCCGAAGTGGCGAGCCCGATCTTCCCCATCGGTGATGTCGGCGATATAGGCGCCAGCAA
CCGCACCTGTGGCGCCGGTGATGCCGGCCACGATGCGTCCGGCGTAGAGGATCGAGATCTCGATCCCGCG
AAATTAATACGACTCACTATAGGGACACCACAACGGTTTCCCTCTAGAAATAATTTTGTTTAACTTTAAG
AAGGAGATATACCATGTCCTGGAAGCACCATCACCATCACCATGAAAACCTGTACTTCCAGTCCGCAGCT
GTTGGTGGGGGATCTGGAGGTGGGTCTGGTGGACCTCCCCCGCCTCCAC
Features (pLannotate 1.2.2; 15 found; start..end, strand, type, name):
    251..300     +  CDS            SET1 (fragment): solubility-enhancement tag derived from T7 phage gene 10B
    308..355     +  terminator     T7 terminator: transcription terminator for bacteriophage T7 RNA polymerase
    381..673     -  CDS            TcR (fragment): tetracycline efflux protein; tet; confers resistance to tetracycline
    721..749     -  promoter       tet promoter: E. coli promoter for tetracycline efflux protein gene
    862..966     +  promoter       AmpR promoter: bla
    967..1824    +  CDS            bla: BLAT_ECOLX - Experimental evidence at protein level: Swiss-Prot protein existence level 1. TEM-type are the most prevalent beta-lactamases in enterobacteria; they hydrolyze the beta-lactam bond in susceptible beta-lactam antibiotics, thus conferring resistance to penicillins and cephalosporins. TEM-3 and TEM-4 are capable of hydrolyzing cefotaxime and ceftazidime. TEM-5 is capable of hydrolyzing ceftazidime. TEM-6 is capable of hydrolyzing ceftazidime and aztreonam. TEM-8/CAZ-2, TEM- 16/CAZ-7 and TEM-24/CAZ-6 are markedly active against ceftazidime. IRT- 4 shows resistance to beta-lactamase in
   1998..2586    +  rep_origin     ori: high-copy-number ColE1/pMB1/pBR322/pUC origin of replication
   2772..2911    -  misc_feature   bom: basis of mobility region from pBR322
   3013..3204    -  CDS            rop: Rop protein, which maintains plasmids at low copy number; rop
   3221..3601    +  CDS            YPB1_ECOLX: Protein predicted: Swiss-Prot protein existence level 4. From Escherichia coli.
   3843..4743    -  CDS            TcR (fragment): tetracycline efflux protein; tet; confers resistance to tetracycline
   4765..4783    +  promoter       T7 promoter: promoter for bacteriophage T7 RNA polymerase
   4815..4837    +  RBS            RBS: efficient ribosome binding site from bacteriophage T7 gene 10 (Olins and Rangwala, 1989)
   4856..4873    +  CDS            6xHis: 6xHis affinity tag
   4874..4891    +  CDS            TEV site (fragment): tobacco etch virus (TEV) protease recognition and cleavage site
