[The description below was written by a language model from this plasmid's Addgene catalogue record and pLannotate feature annotations shown in this document.]
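Description:
pLz54_polyPro_polar is a bacterial expression plasmid built on a modified Novagen pET-14b backbone, about 4.9 kb in total. The backbone's built-in His-tag and thrombin site were removed, and BsaI sites were introduced for Golden Gate assembly; these sites were destroyed when the insert was cloned. It replicates in E. coli from a ColE1/pMB1-type origin and retains the pBR322-derived bom region and rop gene. The catalogue lists it as high copy, even though rop normally moderates copy number. Selection is by ampicillin through the TEM beta-lactamase gene (bla) under its own promoter. The tetracycline-resistance fragments and tet promoter in the feature table are interrupted pBR322 remnants typical of this backbone, not a working marker.

The expression cassette runs from a T7 promoter and the phage T7 gene 10 ribosome binding site to a T7 terminator, so expression requires a host that supplies T7 RNA polymerase. The 342 bp insert encodes a polyproline helix construct bearing polar residues. It carries an N-terminal hexahistidine tag for affinity purification, followed by a partially annotated TEV protease site that would presumably allow tag removal. A short match to the T7 gene 10B-derived SET1 solubility tag lies just before the terminator and may simply be a sequence resemblance. The body of the insert is not annotated in either feature table. The depositor and sequencing-derived records show the same features, differing only in their start coordinate.

The stated purpose is that the plasmid matches pLz47, except that 20 polar amino acids replace the N*-peptide. This suggests a non-binding control. The associated work concerns multivalent CsoS2–Rubisco interactions in alpha-carboxysome formation, but the record gives no further detail on the experiment.
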