Addgene plasmid #140847: pLz54_polyPro_polar
Purpose: Same as pLz47 but with 20 polar amino acids instead of N*- peptide
Depositing lab: David Savage. Depositing organization: University of California, Berkeley. Publication: Multivalent interactions between CsoS2 and Rubisco mediate alpha-carboxysome formation. Oltrogge LM, Chaijarasphong T, Chen AW, Bolin ER, Marqusee S, Savage DF. Nat Struct Mol Biol. 2020 Mar;27(3):281-287. doi: 10.1038/s41594-020-0387-7. Epub 2020 Mar 2. PubMed 32123388.
Backbone
  Vector backbone: pET-14b
  Backbone manufacturer: Novagen
  Backbone size w/o insert (bp): 4614
  Total vector size (bp): 4949
  Modifications to backbone: elimination of built-in His-tag and thrombin recognition site; introduction of BsaI sites for Golden Gate assembly
  Vector type: Bacterial Expression
Growth in bacteria
  Bacterial resistance: Ampicillin, 100 μg/mL
  Growth temperature: 37°C
  Growth strain: DH5alpha
  Copy number: High Copy
Gene/Insert
  Gene/Insert name: polyproline helix with polar residues
  Insert size (bp): 342
  Promoter: T7
  Tag / fusion protein: Hexahistidine tag (N terminal on insert)
  Cloning method: Restriction Enzyme; 5′ cloning site BsaI (destroyed during cloning); 3′ cloning site BsaI (destroyed during cloning)
  Sequencing primers: 5′ T7 forward; 3′ T7 reverse
Terms and licenses: Academic/Nonprofit Terms; Industry Terms: Not Available to Industry
How to cite: pLz54_polyPro_polar was a gift from David Savage (Addgene plasmid # 140847 ; http://n2t.net/addgene:140847 ; RRID:Addgene_140847)
